Addgene plasmid #78108: pcDNA3.1-GNPTAB
Purpose: Mammalian expression of human GNPTAB with C terminal myc tag
Depositing lab: Thomas Braulke. Depositing organization: Universitaetsklinikum Hamburg-Eppendorf. Publication: Transport of the GlcNAc-1-phosphotransferase alpha/beta-subunit precursor protein to the Golgi apparatus requires a combinatorial sorting motif. Franke M, Braulke T, Storch S. J Biol Chem. 2013 Jan 11;288(2):1238-49. doi: 10.1074/jbc.M112.407676. Epub 2012 Nov 28. PubMed 23192343.
Backbone
  Vector backbone: pcDNA3.1
  Backbone manufacturer: Invitrogen
  Vector type: Mammalian Expression
Growth in bacteria
  Bacterial resistance: Ampicillin, 100 μg/mL
  Growth temperature: 37°C
  Growth strain: DH5alpha
  Copy number: High Copy
Gene/Insert
  Gene/Insert name: GNPTAB
  Species: H. sapiens (human)
  Entrez Gene: GNPTAB (a.k.a. GNPTA, ICD)
  Promoter: CMV
  Tag / fusion protein: Myc (C terminal on insert)
  Cloning method: Unknown
  Sequencing primers: 5′ CMV-F; 3′ BGH-rev
Terms and licenses: Academic/Nonprofit Terms; Industry Terms: Not Available to Industry
How to cite: pcDNA3.1-GNPTAB was a gift from Thomas Braulke (Addgene plasmid # 78108 ; http://n2t.net/addgene:78108 ; RRID:Addgene_78108)
