[The description below was written by a language model from this plasmid's Addgene catalogue record.]
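Description:
pcDNA3.1-GNPTAB is a mammalian expression plasmid built on the commercial pcDNA3.1 backbone and carrying the human GNPTAB coding sequence. It is propagated in E. coli as a high-copy plasmid under ampicillin selection. The record does not include a feature table, so other backbone elements are not individually documented. It also does not list a mammalian selection marker or say which pcDNA3.1 variant was used, and the cloning method is recorded as unknown.

Expression of the insert is driven by the CMV promoter, a strong constitutive promoter widely used for transient or stable expression in cultured mammalian cells. The listed 3′ sequencing primer anneals in the bovine growth hormone polyadenylation region, consistent with the usual pcDNA3.1 layout in which that signal terminates the transcript downstream of the insert. GNPTAB encodes the common precursor of the alpha and beta subunits of GlcNAc-1-phosphotransferase, the Golgi enzyme that initiates formation of the mannose 6-phosphate recognition marker on lysosomal enzymes. The protein is fused at its C terminus to a Myc epitope tag. This allows detection by immunoblotting, immunofluorescence or immunoprecipitation with anti-Myc antibodies, and because the tag sits at the C-terminal end it would be expected to follow the beta-subunit portion once the precursor is cleaved.

The stated purpose is mammalian expression of Myc-tagged human GNPTAB. The associated publication concerns the sorting motifs required for transport of the alpha/beta precursor to the Golgi apparatus, so the construct suits studies of the trafficking, processing and localisation of this protein in transfected cells.
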