>Addgene plasmid #78108 | pcDNA3.1-GNPTAB | addgene partial sequence | sequence record 147217 | CMV-F 5'-CGCAAATGGGCGGTAGGCGTG-3'
ACTAGAGAACCCACTGCTTACTGGCTTATCGAAATTAATACGACTCACTATAGGGAGACCCAAGCTGGCT
AGCGTTTAAACTTAAGCTTGGTACCGAGCTCGGATCCACTAGTCCAGTGTGGTGGAATTCTGCAGATATC
CAGCACAGTGGCGGCCGCGGGAATTCGATTCACCATGCTGTTCAAGCTCCTGCAGAGACAGACCTATACC
TGCCTGTCCCACAGGTATGGGCTCTACGTGTGCTTCTTGGGCGTCGTTGTCACCATCGTCTCCGCCTTCC
AGTTCGGAGAGGTGGTTCTGGAATGGAGCCGAGATCAATACCATGTTTTGTTTGATTCCTATAGAGACAA
TATTGCTGGAAAGTCCTTTCAGAATCGGCTTTGTCTGCCCATGCCGATTGACGTTGTTTACACCTGGGTG
AATGGCACAGATCTTGAACTACTGAAGGAACTACAGCAGGTCAGAGAACAGATGGAGGAGGAGCAGAAAG
CAATGAGAGAAATCCTTGGGAAAAACACAACGGAACCTACTAAGAAGAGTGAGAAGCAGTTAGAGTGTTT
GCTAACACACTGCATTAAGGTGCCAATGCTTGTCCTGGACCCAGCCCTGCCAGCCAACATCACCCTGAAG
GACCTGCCATCTCTTTATCCTTCTTTTCATTCTGCCAGTGACATTTTCAATGTTGCAA
