>Addgene plasmid #78108 | pcDNA3.1-GNPTAB | addgene partial sequence | sequence record 147562 | BGH-rev 5'-TAGAAGGCACAGTCGAGG-3'
GGGTGACCTCGAGCGGCCGCGAATTCACTAGTGATTCTACAGATCCTCTTCTGAGATGAGTTTTTGTTCT
ACTCTGATTCGATTGGGACTAGCTTCTTTGTGTATCCTCCTTCTGGGAAATATCTTCCGCTTAAGTGCAA
TTAACTGCTCAGCAAAAAATGAGAATATAGTAAACATAATCAATGTTGCTAGTACACAATGGGTCCAAAA
CTTCAATTTGTCTCGATAAGCCCTCCATTCCTGCAGCTCATGCATATGAAGGAAACGGTTTCGATACTCT
CTTGGCAGTTCAAATTGGGAAGGTATGGGGAACATGGATTCATAGAAGTCCCTGAGAACAGCCTTCACTG
TCTGAGCATCTTTATGATTGTGATCAATGTTG
